Addgene plasmid #123206: pDONR223 LC3B G120A no-stop
Purpose: Gateway entry clone encoding human MAP1LC3B G120A lacking stop codon, suitable for C-terminal tagging
Depositing lab: Robin Ketteler. Depositing organization: University College London. Publication: Redundancy of human ATG4 protease isoforms in autophagy and LC3/GABARAP processing revealed in cells. Agrotis A, Pengo N, Burden JJ, Ketteler R. Autophagy. 2019 Jan 21. doi: 10.1080/15548627.2019.1569925. PubMed 30661429.
Backbone
  Vector backbone: pDONR223
  Backbone size w/o insert (bp): 2796
  Vector type: Gateway Entry Vector / Entry clone
Growth in bacteria
  Bacterial resistance: Spectinomycin, 50 μg/mL
  Growth temperature: 37°C
  Growth strain: DH5alpha
  Copy number: High Copy
Gene/Insert
  Gene/Insert name: Microtubule-associated proteins 1A/1B light chain 3B
  Species: H. sapiens (human)
  Insert size (bp): 378
  Mutation: Glycine 120 to Alanine, stop codon removed
  GenBank ID: NM_022818.4
  Entrez Gene: MAP1LC3B (a.k.a. ATG8F, LC3B, MAP1A/1BLC3, MAP1LC3B-a)
  Cloning method: Gateway Cloning
  Sequencing primers: 5′ M13 F; 3′ M13 R
Terms and licenses: Academic/Nonprofit Terms; Industry Terms: Not Available to Industry
How to cite: pDONR223 LC3B G120A no-stop was a gift from Robin Ketteler (Addgene plasmid # 123206 ; http://n2t.net/addgene:123206 ; RRID:Addgene_123206)
