[The description below was written by a language model from this plasmid's Addgene catalogue record and pLannotate feature annotations shown in this document.]
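Description:
pDONR223 LC3B G120A no-stop is a Gateway entry clone built in the pDONR223 backbone and carrying the human MAP1LC3B (LC3B) coding sequence. It is a small bacterial plasmid of about 3.2 kb. It is maintained at high copy in E. coli through a ColE1/pUC-type origin and selected with spectinomycin through the aadA (SmR) aminoglycoside adenylyltransferase gene. The annotation also reports short fragments of an RSF origin, lacI, lacZα, a gentamicin resistance gene and an integron Pc promoter. These are partial matches in the backbone rather than complete functional units. The rrnB T1 and T2 terminators lie upstream of the cloning site and help insulate the insert from read-through transcription.

The LC3B open reading frame sits between attL1 and attL2, so LR recombination can move it directionally into any attR-containing destination vector. The entry clone has no expression promoter positioned to drive the insert. The only annotated T7 promoter lies outside attL2 on the opposite strand, so expression depends on the chosen destination vector. Two changes define the insert. First, glycine 120 is replaced by alanine. This glycine is the residue exposed by ATG4 cleavage and then conjugated to lipid, so the substitution is commonly used to make a form of LC3B resistant to processing and lipidation. Second, the stop codon is removed, which lets translation continue through the att site into a C-terminal tag or reporter supplied by the destination vector. The associated publication concerns ATG4 protease isoform redundancy and LC3/GABARAP processing in autophagy. In that context, the construct fits use as a non-cleavable control when building C-terminally tagged LC3B expression constructs.
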