Features (pLannotate 1.2.2; 13 found; start..end, strand, type, name):
      1..121     +  rep_origin     RSF ori (fragment): Plasmids containing the RSF 1030 origin of replication can be propagated in E. coli cells that contain additional plasmids with compatible origins.
    123..215     +  CDS            lacI (fragment): lac repressor; lacI; The lac repressor binds to the lac operator to inhibit transcription in E. coli. This inhibition can be relieved by adding lactose or isopropyl-β-D-thiogalactopyranoside (IPTG).
    270..297     -  terminator     rrnB T2 terminator: transcription terminator T2 from the E. coli rrnB gene
    429..472     +  terminator     rrnB T1 terminator: Escherichia coli rrnB; transcription terminator T1 from the E. coli rrnB gene
    519..555     -  CDS            lacZα (fragment): LacZα fragment of β-galactosidase; lacZ fragment
    571..670     +  protein_bind   attL1: mutant version of attL; recombination site for the Gateway® LR reaction LR Clonase™
    673..1047    +  CDS            LC3B: human LC3 protein; MAP1LC3B; Atg8 family member found on autophagosomes
   1049..1148    -  protein_bind   attL2: mutant version of attL; recombination site for the Gateway® LR reaction LR Clonase™
   1166..1184    -  promoter       T7 promoter: promoter for bacteriophage T7 RNA polymerase
   1374..1397    +  promoter       Pc promoter (fragment): intI1 (promoter lies within the coding sequence); class 1 integron promoter
   1573..1629    +  CDS            GmR (fragment): gentamycin acetyltransferase; aacC1; confers resistance to gentamycin
   1636..2427    +  CDS            SmR: aminoglycoside adenylyltransferase (Murphy, 1985); aadA; confers resistance to spectinomycin and streptomycin
   2520..3108    +  rep_origin     ori: high-copy-number ColE1/pMB1/pBR322/pUC origin of replication
>Addgene plasmid #123206 | pDONR223 LC3B G120A no-stop | addgene full sequence | sequence record 246646 | Addgene NGS Result
TTCTTTCCTGCGTTATCCCCTGATTCTGTGGATAACCGTATTACCGCCTTTGAGTGAGCTGATACCGCTC
GCCGCAGCCGAACGACCGAGCGCAGCGAGTCAGTGAGCGAGGAAGCGGAAGAGCGCCCAATACGCAAACC
GCCTCTCCCCGCGCGTTGGCCGATTCATTAATGCAGCTGGCACGACAGGTTTCCCGACTGGAAAGCGGGC
AGTGAGCGCAACGCAATTAATACGCGTACCGCTAGCCAGGAAGAGTTTGTAGAAACGCAAAAAGGCCATC
CGTCAGGATGGCCTTCTGCTTAGTTTGATGCCTGGCAGTTTATGGCGGGCGTCCTGCCCGCCACCCTCCG
GGCCGTTGCTTCACAACGTTCAAATCCGCTCCCGGCGGATTTGTCCTACTCAGGAGAGCGTTCACCGACA
AACAACAGATAAAACGAAAGGCCCAGTCTTCCGACTGAGCCTTTCGTTTTATTTGATGCCTGGCAGTTCC
CTACTCTCGCGTTAACGCTAGCATGGATGTTTTCCCAGTCACGACGTTGTAAAACGACGGCCAGTCTTAA
GCTCGGGCCCCAAATAATGATTTTATTTTGACTGATAGTGACCTGTTCGTTGCAACAAATTGATGAGCAA
TGCTTTTTTATAATGCCAACTTTGTACAAAAAAGCAGGCTTAATGCCGTCGGAGAAGACCTTCAAGCAGC
GGCGCACCTTCGAACAAAGAGTAGAAGATGTCCGACTTATTCGAGAGCAGCATCCAACCAAAATCCCGGT
GATAATAGAACGATACAAGGGTGAGAAGCAGCTTCCTGTTCTGGATAAAACAAAGTTCCTTGTACCTGAC
CATGTCAACATGAGTGAGCTCATCAAGATAATTAGAAGGCGCTTACAGCTCAATGCTAATCAGGCCTTCT
TCCTGTTGGTGAACGGACACAGCATGGTCAGCGTCTCCACACCAATCTCAGAGGTGTATGAGAGTGAGAA
AGATGAAGATGGATTCCTGTACATGGTCTATGCCTCCCAGGAGACGTTCGCGATGAAATTGTCAGTGTAC
CCAGCTTTCTTGTACAAAGTTGGCATTATAAGAAAGCATTGCTTATCAATTTGTTGCAACGAACAGGTCA
CTATCAGTCAAAATAAAATCATTATTTGCCATCCAGCTGATATCCCCTATAGTGAGTCGTATTACATGGT
CATAGCTGTTTCCTGGCAGCTCTGGCCCGTGTCTCAAAATCTCTGATGTTACATTGCACAAGATAAAAAT
ATATCATCATGCCTCCTCTAGACCAGCCAGGACAGAAATGCCTCGACTTCGCTGCTACCCAAGGTTGCCG
GGTGACGCACACCGTGGAAACGGATGAAGGCACGAACCCAGTGGACATAAGCCTGTTCGGTTCGTAAGCT
GTAATGCAAGTAGCGTATGCGCTCACGCAACTGGTCCAGAACCTTGACCGAACGCAGCGGTGGTAACGGC
GCAGTGGCGGTTTTCATGGCTTGTTATGACTGTTTTTTTGGGGTACAGTCTATGCCTCGGGCATCCAAGC
AGCAAGCGCGTTACGCCGTGGGTCGATGTTTGATGTTATGGAGCAGCAACGATGTTACGCAGCAGGGCAG
TCGCCCTAAAACAAAGTTAAACATTATGAGGGAAGCGGTGATCGCCGAAGTATCGACTCAACTATCAGAG
GTAGTTGGCGTCATCGAGCGCCATCTCGAACCGACGTTGCTGGCCGTACATTTGTACGGCTCCGCAGTGG
ATGGCGGCCTGAAGCCACACAGTGATATTGATTTGCTGGTTACGGTGACCGTAAGGCTTGATGAAACAAC
GCGGCGAGCTTTGATCAACGACCTTTTGGAAACTTCGGCTTCCCCTGGAGAGAGCGAGATTCTCCGCGCT
GTAGAAGTCACCATTGTTGTGCACGACGACATCATTCCGTGGCGTTATCCAGCTAAGCGCGAACTGCAAT
TTGGAGAATGGCAGCGCAATGACATTCTTGCAGGTATCTTCGAGCCAGCCACGATCGACATTGATCTGGC
TATCTTGCTGACAAAAGCAAGAGAACATAGCGTTGCCTTGGTAGGTCCAGCGGCGGAGGAACTCTTTGAT
CCGGTTCCTGAACAGGATCTATTTGAGGCGCTAAATGAAACCTTAACGCTATGGAACTCGCCGCCCGACT
GGGCTGGCGATGAGCGAAATGTAGTGCTTACGTTGTCCCGCATTTGGTACAGCGCAGTAACCGGCAAAAT
CGCGCCGAAGGATGTCGCTGCCGACTGGGCAATGGAGCGCCTGCCGGCCCAGTATCAGCCCGTCATACTT
GAAGCTAGACAGGCTTATCTTGGACAAGAAGAAGATCGCTTGGCCTCGCGCGCAGATCAGTTGGAAGAAT
TTGTCCACTACGTGAAAGGCGAGATCACCAAGGTAGTCGGCAAATAACCCTCGAGCCACCCATGACCAAA
ATCCCTTAACGTGAGTTACGCGTCGTTCCACTGAGCGTCAGACCCCGTAGAAAAGATCAAAGGATCTTCT
TGAGATCCTTTTTTTCTGCGCGTAATCTGCTGCTTGCAAACAAAAAAACCACCGCTACCAGCGGTGGTTT
GTTTGCCGGATCAAGAGCTACCAACTCTTTTTCCGAAGGTAACTGGCTTCAGCAGAGCGCAGATACCAAA
TACTGTTCTTCTAGTGTAGCCGTAGTTAGGCCACCACTTCAAGAACTCTGTAGCACCGCCTACATACCTC
GCTCTGCTAATCCTGTTACCAGTGGCTGCTGCCAGTGGCGATAAGTCGTGTCTTACCGGGTTGGACTCAA
GACGATAGTTACCGGATAAGGCGCAGCGGTCGGGCTGAACGGGGGGTTCGTGCACACAGCCCAGCTTGGA
GCGAACGACCTACACCGAACTGAGATACCTACAGCGTGAGCTATGAGAAAGCGCCACGCTTCCCGAAGGG
AGAAAGGCGGACAGGTATCCGGTAAGCGGCAGGGTCGGAACAGGAGAGCGCACGAGGGAGCTTCCAGGGG
GAAACGCCTGGTATCTTTATAGTCCTGTCGGGTTTCGCCACCTCTGACTTGAGCGTCGATTTTTGTGATG
CTCGTCAGGGGGGCGGAGCCTATGGAAAAACGCCAGCAACGCGGCCTTTTTACGGTTCCTGGCCTTTTGC
TGGCCTTTTGCTCACATG
